Addgene plasmid #142883: TFORF1896
Purpose: Lentiviral vector for overexpressing transcription factor ORFs with unique 24-bp barcodes. Barcodes facilitate identification of transcription factors in pooled screens.
Depositing lab: Feng Zhang. Depositing organization: Broad Institute. Publication: A transcription factor atlas of directed differentiation. Joung J, Ma S, Tay T, Geiger-Schuller KR, Kirchgatterer PC, Verdine VK, Guo B, Arias-Garcia MA, Allen WE, Singh A, Kuksenko O, Abudayyeh OO, Gootenberg JS, Fu Z, Macrae RK, Buenrostro JD, Regev A, Zhang F. Cell. 2023 Jan 5;186(1):209-229.e26. doi: 10.1016/j.cell.2022.11.026. PubMed 36608654.
Backbone
  Vector backbone: pLX_TRC317
  Backbone manufacturer: Broad Institute Genetic Perturbation Platform
  Backbone size w/o insert (bp): 8264
  Vector type: Mammalian Expression, Lentiviral
  Selectable markers: Puromycin
Growth in bacteria
  Bacterial resistance: Ampicillin, 100 μg/mL
  Growth temperature: 37°C
  Growth strain: NEB Stable
  Copy number: High Copy
Gene/Insert
  Gene/Insert name: NR2C1
  Species: H. sapiens (human)
  Insert size (bp): 1913
  Entrez Gene: NR2C1 (a.k.a. TR2)
  Promoter: EF1a
  Cloning method: Unknown
  Sequencing primers: 5′ GGGTGGAGACTGAAGTTAGGCCAG; 3′ CACATAGCGTAAAAGGAGCAACATAG
Terms and licenses: Academic/Nonprofit Terms; Industry Terms: Not Available to Industry
Depositor comments: NM_003297,ENST00000333003 . The transcription factor ORF portion of this plasmid was synthesized by Genewiz. Please test multiple small colonies in case of plasmid recombination. To make this collection available in a timely manner, a portion of this collection was not fully sequenced by Addgene. If an Addgene verified full plasmid sequence is not available, please contact us prior to placing an order to request the full sequence.
How to cite: TFORF1896 was a gift from Feng Zhang (Addgene plasmid # 142883 ; http://n2t.net/addgene:142883 ; RRID:Addgene_142883)
