[The description below was written by a language model from this plasmid's Addgene catalogue record and pLannotate feature annotations shown in this document.]
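Description:
TFORF1896 is a lentiviral mammalian expression plasmid built on the pLX_TRC317 backbone. It belongs to a barcoded transcription factor ORF collection designed for overexpression and pooled screening. It is propagated in E. coli through a high-copy ColE1/pUC-type origin with ampicillin selection (AmpR under its own bla promoter). The backbone also carries an f1 origin and remnants of a lac/lacZα cloning region flanked by T7 and T3 promoters. The depositor notes that the plasmid can recombine, which fits with its repeated LTR sequences.

The viral cassette follows a third-generation, self-inactivating design. An RSV promoter drives a truncated HIV-1 5' LTR, followed by the Ψ packaging signal with a partial gag sequence, the Rev response element for Rev-dependent nuclear export of the genomic RNA, and a cPPT/CTS. The cassette ends in a ΔU3 3' LTR with a downstream SV40 polyadenylation signal. Within the transfer region, an SV40 early promoter/origin segment lies upstream of the puromycin N-acetyltransferase gene, allowing puromycin selection of transduced cells. A separate EF-1α promoter drives the human NR2C1 (TR2) ORF, which encodes an orphan nuclear receptor annotated as mainly a transcriptional repressor and a component of the DRED complex with NR2C2. A WPRE downstream of the ORF enhances transcript expression.

The catalogue entry describes a unique 24-bp barcode that identifies the transcription factor in pooled screens, but the feature table does not annotate it. A short fragment annotated as U6 promoter sits between the ORF and the WPRE, and the record does not state its role. The ORF portion was made synthetically. The construct is intended for transcription factor overexpression studies such as directed differentiation screens.
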