Features (pLannotate 1.2.2; 31 found; start..end, strand, type, name):
      5..231     +  promoter       RSV promoter: Rous sarcoma virus enhancer/promoter
    232..412     +  LTR            5' LTR (truncated): truncated 5' long terminal repeat (LTR) from HIV-1
    459..584     +  misc_feature   HIV-1 Ψ: packaging signal of human immunodeficiency virus type 1
    568..931     +  CDS            HIV-1 gag (fragment): gag protein from human immunodeficiency virus 1; gag
   1077..1310    +  misc_feature   RRE: The Rev response element (RRE) of HIV-1 allows for Rev-dependent mRNA export from the nucleus to the cytoplasm.
   1687..1713    +  CDS            Rev (fragment): human immunodeficiency virus 1 (HIV-1) Rev protein; rev; enhances nuclear export of unspliced and incompletely spliced viral mRNAs
   1720..1743    +  promoter       SV40 promoter (fragment): SV40 early promoter
   1744..1815    +  promoter       SV40 promoter (fragment): SV40 enhancer and early promoter
   1839..1974    +  rep_origin     SV40 ori: SV40 origin of replication
   2020..2616    +  CDS            PuroR (fragment): puromycin N-acetyltransferase; pac from Streptomyces; confers resistance to puromycin
   2665..2782    +  misc_feature   cPPT/CTS: central polypurine tract and central termination sequence of HIV-1
   2847..2913    +  CDS            small t antigen (fragment): SV40 (simian virus 40) small t antigen
   2920..4098    +  promoter       EF-1α promoter: strong constitutive promoter for human elongation factor EF-1α
   4115..5923    +  CDS            NR2C1: NR2C1_HUMAN - Also known as TR2. Experimental evidence at protein level: Swiss-Prot protein existence level 1. Orphan nuclear receptor. Binds the IR7 element in the promoter of its own gene in an autoregulatory negative feedback mechanism. Primarily repressor of a broad range of genes. Binds to hormone response elements (HREs) consisting of two 5'-AGGTCA-3' half site direct repeat consensus sequences. Together with NR2C2, forms the core of the DRED (direct repeat erythroid-definitive) complex that represses embryonic and fetal globin transcription. Also activator of OCT4 gene expression. May b
   5939..5992    +  promoter       U6 promoter (fragment): RNA polymerase III promoter for human U6 snRNA
   6034..6622    +  misc_feature   WPRE: woodchuck hepatitis virus posttranscriptional regulatory element
   6673..6692    +  misc_feature   cPPT/CTS (fragment): central polypurine tract and central termination sequence of HIV-1
   6694..6927    +  LTR            3' LTR (ΔU3): self-inactivating 3' long terminal repeat (LTR) from HIV-1
   7005..7126    +  polyA_signal   SV40 poly(A) signal: SV40 polyadenylation signal
   7166..7301    +  rep_origin     SV40 ori: SV40 origin of replication
   7322..7340    -  promoter       T7 promoter: promoter for bacteriophage T7 RNA polymerase
   7348..7503    +  CDS            lacZα (fragment): LacZα fragment of β-galactosidase; lacZ fragment
   7508..7936    +  rep_origin     f1 ori (sequence partly withheld): f1 bacteriophage origin of replication; arrow indicates direction of (+) strand synthesis
   7989..8093    +  promoter       AmpR promoter: bla
   8094..8954    +  CDS            AmpR: β-lactamase; bla; confers resistance to ampicillin, carbenicillin, and related antibiotics
   9125..9713    +  rep_origin     ori: high-copy-number ColE1/pMB1/pBR322/pUC origin of replication
   9896..9988    +  CDS            lacI (fragment): lac repressor; lacI; The lac repressor binds to the lac operator to inhibit transcription in E. coli. This inhibition can be relieved by adding lactose or isopropyl-β-D-thiogalactopyranoside (IPTG).
  10001..10022   +  protein_bind   CAP binding site: CAP binding activates transcription in the presence of cAMP. E. coli catabolite activator protein
  10037..10067   +  promoter       lac promoter: promoter for the E. coli lac operon
  10075..10091   +  protein_bind   lac operator: The lac repressor binds to the lac operator to inhibit transcription in E. coli. This inhibition can be relieved by adding lactose or isopropyl-β-D-thiogalactopyranoside (IPTG). lac repressor encoded by lacI
  10136..10154   +  promoter       T3 promoter: promoter for bacteriophage T3 RNA polymerase
>Addgene plasmid #142883 | TFORF1896 | addgene full sequence | sequence record 396062 | Addgene NGS Result
TTAATGTAGTCTTATGCAATACTCTTGTAGTCTTGCAACATGGTAACGATGAGTTAGCAACATGCCTTAC
AAGGAGAGAAAAAGCACCGTGCATGCCGATTGGTGGAAGTAAGGTGGTACGATCGTGCCTTATTAGGAAG
GCAACAGACGGGTCTGACATGGATTGGACGAACCACTGAATTGCCGCATTGCAGAGATATTGTATTTAAG
TGCCTAGCTCGATACATAAACGGGTCTCTCTGGTTAGACCAGATCTGAGCCTGGGAGCTCTCTGGCTAAC
TAGGGAACCCACTGCTTAAGCCTCAATAAAGCTTGCCTTGAGTGCTTCAAGTAGTGTGTGCCCGTCTGTT
GTGTGACTCTGGTAACTAGAGATCCCTCAGACCCTTTTAGTCAGTGTGGAAAATCTCTAGCAGTGGCGCC
CGAACAGGGACTTGAAAGCGAAAGGGAAACCAGAGGAGCTCTCTCGACGCAGGACTCGGCTTGCTGAAGC
GCGCACGGCAAGAGGCGAGGGGCGGCGACTGGTGAGTACGCCAAAAATTTTGACTAGCGGAGGCTAGAAG
GAGAGAGATGGGTGCGAGAGCGTCAGTATTAAGCGGGGGAGAATTAGATCGCGATGGGAAAAAATTCGGT
TAAGGCCAGGGGGAAAGAAAAAATATAAATTAAAACATATAGTATGGGCAAGCAGGGAGCTAGAACGATT
CGCAGTTAATCCTGGCCTGTTAGAAACATCAGAAGGCTGTAGACAAATACTGGGACAGCTACAACCATCC
CTTCAGACAGGATCAGAAGAACTTAGATCATTATATAATACAGTAGCAACCCTCTATTGTGTGCATCAAA
GGATAGAGATAAAAGACACCAAGGAAGCTTTAGACAAGATAGAGGAAGAGCAAAACAAAAGTAAGACCAC
CGCACAGCAAGCGGCCGCTGATCTTCAGACCTGGAGGAGGAGATATGAGGGACAATTGGAGAAGTGAATT
ATATAAATATAAAGTAGTAAAAATTGAACCATTAGGAGTAGCACCCACCAAGGCAAAGAGAAGAGTGGTG
CAGAGAGAAAAAAGAGCAGTGGGAATAGGAGCTTTGTTCCTTGGGTTCTTGGGAGCAGCAGGAAGCACTA
TGGGCGCAGCGTCAATGACGCTGACGGTACAGGCCAGACAATTATTGTCTGGTATAGTGCAGCAGCAGAA
CAATTTGCTGAGGGCTATTGAGGCGCAACAGCATCTGTTGCAACTCACAGTCTGGGGCATCAAGCAGCTC
CAGGCAAGAATCCTGGCTGTGGAAAGATACCTAAAGGATCAACAGCTCCTGGGGATTTGGGGTTGCTCTG
GAAAACTCATTTGCACCACTGCTGTGCCTTGGAATGCTAGTTGGAGTAATAAATCTCTGGAACAGATTTG
GAATCACACGACCTGGATGGAGTGGGACAGAGAAATTAACAATTACACAAGCTTAATACACTCCTTAATT
GAAGAATCGCAAAACCAGCAAGAAAAGAATGAACAAGAATTATTGGAATTAGATAAATGGGCAAGTTTGT
GGAATTGGTTTAACATAACAAATTGGCTGTGGTATATAAAATTATTCATAATGATAGTAGGAGGCTTGGT
AGGTTTAAGAATAGTTTTTGCTGTACTTTCTATAGTGAATAGAGTTAGGCAGGGATATTCACCATTATCG
TTTCAGACCCACCTCCCAACCCCGAGGGGACCCATGCATTGCATCTCAATTAGTCAGCAACCAGGTGTGG
AAAGTCCCCAGGCTCCCCAGCAGGCAGAAGTATGCAAAGCATGCGTCTCAATTAGTCAGCAACCATAGTC
CCGCCCCTAACTCCGCCCATCCCGCCCCTAACTCCGCCCAGTTCCGCCCATTCTCCGCCCCATGGCTGAC
TAATTTTTTTTATTTATGCAGAGGCCGAGGCCGCCTCGGCCTCTGAGCTATTCCAGAAGTAGTGAGGAGG
CTTTTTTGGAGGCCTAGGCTTTTGCAAAAAGCTTTCTAGAGGTACCACCGGAGCTTACCATGACCGAGTA
CAAGCCCACGGTGCGCCTCGCCACCCGCGACGACGTCCCCAGGGCCGTACGCACCCTCGCCGCCGCGTTC
GCCGACTACCCCGCCACGCGCCACACCGTCGATCCGGACCGCCACATCGAGCGGGTCACCGAGCTGCAAG
AACTCTTCCTCACGCGCGTCGGGCTCGACATCGGCAAGGTGTGGGTCGCGGACGACGGCGCCGCCGTGGC
GGTCTGGACCACGCCGGAGAGCGTCGAAGCGGGGGCGGTGTTCGCCGAGATCGGCCCGCGCATGGCCGAG
TTGAGCGGTTCCCGGCTGGCCGCGCAGCAACAGATGGAAGGCCTCCTGGCGCCGCACCGGCCCAAGGAGC
CCGCGTGGTTCCTGGCCACCGTCGGCGTCTCGCCCGACCACCAGGGCAAGGGTCTGGGCAGCGCCGTCGT
GCTCCCCGGAGTGGAGGCGGCCGAGCGCGCCGGGGTGCCCGCCTTCCTGGAGACCTCCGCGCCCCGCAAC
CTCCCCTTCTACGAGCGGCTCGGCTTCACCGTCACCGCCGACGTCGAGGTGCCCGAAGGACCGCGCACCT
GGTGCATGACCCGCAAGCCCGGTGCCAGTTAACGAATTCTAGATCTTGAGACAAATGGCAGTATTCATCC
ACAATTTTAAAAGAAAAGGGGGGATTGGGGGGTACAGTGCAGGGGAAAGAATAGTAGACATAATAGCAAC
AGACATACAAACTAAAGAATTACAAAAACAAATTACAAAAATTCAAAATTTTCGGGTTTATTACAGGGAC
AGCAGAGATCCACTTTGGCGCCGGCTCGAGGCCTGCAGGTGCAAAGATGGATAAAGTTTTAAACAGAGAG
GAATCTTTGCAGCTAATGGACCTTCTAGGTCTTGAAAGGAGTGGGAATTGGCTCCGGTGCCCGTCAGTGG
GCAGAGCGCACATCGCCCACAGTCCCCGAGAAGTTGGGGGGAGGGGTCGGCAATTGAACCGGTGCCTAGA
GAAGGTGGCGCGGGGTAAACTGGGAAAGTGATGTCGTGTACTGGCTCCGCCTTTTTCCCGAGGGTGGGGG
AGAACCGTATATAAGTGCAGTAGTCGCCGTGAACGTTCTTTTTCGCAACGGGTTTGCCGCCAGAACACAG
GTAAGTGCCGTGTGTGGTTCCCGCGGGCCTGGCCTCTTTACGGGTTATGGCCCTTGCGTGCCTTGAATTA
CTTCCACCTGGCTGCAGTACGTGATTCTTGATCCCGAGCTTCGGGTTGGAAGTGGGTGGGAGAGTTCGAG
GCCTTGCGCTTAAGGAGCCCCTTCGCCTCGTGCTTGAGTTGAGGCCTGGCCTGGGCGCTGGGGCCGCCGC
GTGCGAATCTGGTGGCACCTTCGCGCCTGTCTCGCTGCTTTCGATAAGTCTCTAGCCATTTAAAATTTTT
GATGACCTGCTGCGACGCTTTTTTTCTGGCAAGATAGTCTTGTAAATGCGGGCCAAGATCTGCACACTGG
TATTTCGGTTTTTGGGGCCGCGGGCGGCGACGGGGCCCGTGCGTCCCAGCGCACATGTTCGGCGAGGCGG
GGCCTGCGAGCGCGGCCACCGAGAATCGGACGGGGGTAGTCTCAAGCTGGCCGGCCTGCTCTGGTGCCTG
GCCTCGCGCCGCCGTGTATCGCCCCGCCCTGGGCGGCAAGGCTGGCCCGGTCGGCACCAGTTGCGTGAGC
GGAAAGATGGCCGCTTCCCGGCCCTGCTGCAGGGAGCTCAAAATGGAGGACGCGGCGCTCGGGAGAGCGG
GCGGGTGAGTCACCCACACAAAGGAAAAGGGCCTTTCCGTCCTCAGCCGTCGCTTCATGTGACTCCACGG
AGTACCGGGCGCCGTCCAGGCACCTCGATTAGTTCTCGAGCTTTTGGAGTACGTCGTCTTTAGGTTGGGG
GGAGGGGTTTTATGCGATGGAGTTTCCCCACACTGAGTGGGTGGAGACTGAAGTTAGGCCAGCTTGGCAC
TTGATGTAATTCTCCTTGGAATTTGCCCTTTTTGAGTTTGGATCTTGGTTCATTCTCAAGCCTCAGACAG
TGGTTCAAAGTTTTTTTCTTCCATTTCAGGTGTCGTGAGGCTAGCACCGCCACCATGGCAACCATAGAAG
AAATTGCACATCAAATTATTGAACAACAGATGGGAGAGATTGTTACAGAGCAGCAAACTGGGCAGAAAAT
CCAGATTGTGACAGCACTTGATCATAATACCCAAGGCAAGCAGTTCATTCTGACAAATCACGACGGCTCT
ACTCCAAGCAAAGTCATTCTGGCCAGGCAAGATTCCACTCCGGGAAAAGTTTTCCTTACAACTCCAGATG
CAGCAGGTGTCAACCAGTTATTTTTTACCACTCCTGATCTGTCTGCACAACACCTGCAGCTCCTAACAGA
TAATTCTCCAGACCAAGGACCAAATAAGGTTTTTGATCTTTGCGTAGTATGTGGAGACAAAGCATCAGGA
CGTCATTATGGAGCAGTAACTTGTGAAGGCTGCAAAGGATTTTTTAAAAGAAGCATCCGAAAAAATTTAG
TATATTCATGTCGAGGATCAAAGGATTGTATTATTAATAAGCACCACCGAAACCGCTGTCAATACTGCAG
GTTACAGAGATGTATTGCGTTTGGAATGAAGCAAGACTCTGTCCAATGTGAAAGAAAACCCATTGAAGTA
TCACGAGAAAAATCTTCCAACTGTGCCGCTTCAACAGAAAAAATCTATATCCGAAAGGACCTTCGTAGCC
CATTAACTGCAACTCCAACTTTTGTAACAGATAGTGAAAGTACAAGGTCAACAGGACTGTTAGATTCAGG
AATGTTCATGAATATTCATCCATCTGGAGTAAAAACTGAGTCAGCTGTGCTGATGACATCAGATAAGGCT
GAATCATGTCAGGGAGATTTAAGTACATTGGCCAATGTGGTTACATCATTAGCGAATCTTGGAAAAACTA
AAGATCTTTCTCAAAATAGTAATGAAATGTCTATGATTGAAAGCTTAAGCAATGATGATACCTCTTTGTG
TGAATTTCAAGAAATGCAGACCAACGGTGATGTTTCAAGGGCATTTGACACTCTTGCAAAAGCATTGAAT
CCTGGAGAGAGCACAGCCTGCCAGAGCTCAGTAGCGGGCATGGAAGGAAGTGTACACCTAATCACTGGAG
ATTCAAGCATAAATTACACCGAAAAAGAGGGGCCACTTCTCAGCGATTCACATGTAGCTTTCAGGCTCAC
CATGCCTTCTCCTATGCCTGAGTACCTGAATGTGCACTACATTGGGGAGTCTGCCTCCAGACTGCTGTTC
TTATCAATGCACTGGGCACTTTCGATTCCTTCTTTCCAGGCTCTAGGGCAAGAAAACAGCATATCACTGG
TGAAAGCTTACTGGAATGAACTTTTTACTCTTGGTCTTGCCCAGTGCTGGCAAGTGATGAATGTAGCAAC
TATATTAGCAACATTTGTCAATTGTCTTCACAATAGTCTTCAACAAGATAAAATGTCAACAGAAAGAAGA
AAATTATTGATGGAGCACATCTTCAAACTACAGGAGTTTTGTAACAGCATGGTTAAACTCTGCATTGATG
GATACGAATATGCCTACCTGAAGGCAATAGTACTCTTCAGTCCAGATCATCCAAGCCTAGAAAACATGGA
ACAGATAGAGAAATTTCAGGAAAAGGCTTATGTGGAATTCCAAGATTATATAACCAAAACATATCCAGAT
GACACCTACAGGTTATCCAGACTACTACTCAGATTGCCAGCTTTAAGACTGATGAATGCTACCATCACTG
AAGAATTGTTTTTCAAAGGTCTCATTGGCAATATACGAATTGACAGTGTTATCCCACATATTTTGAAAAT
GGAGCCTGCAGATTATAACTCTCAAATAATTGGTCACAGCATTTAGTAATGAACTAGTCCGTAACTTGAA
AGTATTTCGATTTCTTGGCTTTATATATCTTGTGGAAAGGACGATCTGGTCAGAAAGGGTCACATCCGAC
GCGTTAAGTCGACAATCAACCTCTGGATTACAAAATTTGTGAAAGATTGACTGGTATTCTTAACTATGTT
GCTCCTTTTACGCTATGTGGATACGCTGCTTTAATGCCTTTGTATCATGCTATTGCTTCCCGTATGGCTT
TCATTTTCTCCTCCTTGTATAAATCCTGGTTGCTGTCTCTTTATGAGGAGTTGTGGCCCGTTGTCAGGCA
ACGTGGCGTGGTGTGCACTGTGTTTGCTGACGCAACCCCCACTGGTTGGGGCATTGCCACCACCTGTCAG
CTCCTTTCCGGGACTTTCGCTTTCCCCCTCCCTATTGCCACGGCGGAACTCATCGCCGCCTGCCTTGCCC
GCTGCTGGACAGGGGCTCGGCTGTTGGGCACTGACAATTCCGTGGTGTTGTCGGGGAAATCATCGTCCTT
TCCTTGGCTGCTCGCCTGTGTTGCCACCTGGATTCTGCGCGGGACGTCCTTCTGCTACGTCCCTTCGGCC
CTCAATCCAGCGGACCTTCCTTCCCGCGGCCTGCTGCCGGCTCTGCGGCCTCTTCCGCGTCTTCGCCTTC
GCCCTCAGACGAGTCGGATCTCCCTTTGGGCCGCCTCCCCGCGTCGACTTTAAGACCAATGACTTACAAG
GCAGCTGTAGATCTTAGCCACTTTTTAAAAGAAAAGGGGGGACTGGAAGGGCTAATTCACTCCCAACGAA
GACAAGATCTGCTTTTTGCTTGTACTGGGTCTCTCTGGTTAGACCAGATCTGAGCCTGGGAGCTCTCTGG
CTAACTAGGGAACCCACTGCTTAAGCCTCAATAAAGCTTGCCTTGAGTGCTTCAAGTAGTGTGTGCCCGT
CTGTTGTGTGACTCTGGTAACTAGAGATCCCTCAGACCCTTTTAGTCAGTGTGGAAAATCTCTAGCAGTA
CGTATAGTAGTTCATGTCATCTTATTATTCAGTATTTATAACTTGCAAAGAAATGAATATCAGAGAGTGA
GAGGAACTTGTTTATTGCAGCTTATAATGGTTACAAATAAAGCAATAGCATCACAAATTTCACAAATAAA
GCATTTTTTTCACTGCATTCTAGTTGTGGTTTGTCCAAACTCATCAATGTATCTTATCATGTCTGGCTCT
AGCTATCCCGCCCCTAACTCCGCCCATCCCGCCCCTAACTCCGCCCAGTTCCGCCCATTCTCCGCCCCAT
GGCTGACTAATTTTTTTTATTTATGCAGAGGCCGAGGCCGCCTCGGCCTCTGAGCTATTCCAGAAGTAGT
GAGGAGGCTTTTTTGGAGGCCTAGGGACGTACCCAATTCGCCCTATAGTGAGTCGTATTACGCGCGCTCA
CTGGCCGTCGTTTTACAACGTCGTGACTGGGAAAACCCTGGCGTTACCCAACTTAATCGCCTTGCAGCAC
ATCCCCCTTTCGCCAGCTGGCGTAATAGCGAAGAGGCCCGCACCGATCGCCCTTCCCAACAGTTGCGCAG
CCTGAATGGCGAATGGG
[124 nt withheld, positions 7508-7631]
C
[91 nt withheld, positions 7633-7723]
A
[49 nt withheld, positions 7725-7773]
CCTTTGACGTTGGAGTCCACGTTCTTT
[37 nt withheld, positions 7801-7837]
ACCCTATCTCGGTCTATTCTTTTGATTTATAAGGGATTTTGCCGATTTCGGCCTATTGGTTAAAAAATGA
GCTGATTTAACAAAAATTTAACGCGAATTTTAACAAAATATTAACGCTTACAATTTAGGTGGCACTTTTC
GGGGAAATGTGCGCGGAACCCCTATTTGTTTATTTTTCTAAATACATTCAAATATGTATCCGCTCATGAG
ACAATAACCCTGATAAATGCTTCAATAATATTGAAAAAGGAAGAGTATGAGTATTCAACATTTCCGTGTC
GCCCTTATTCCCTTTTTTGCGGCATTTTGCCTTCCTGTTTTTGCTCACCCAGAAACGCTGGTGAAAGTAA
AAGATGCTGAAGATCAGTTGGGTGCACGAGTGGGTTACATCGAACTGGATCTCAACAGCGGTAAGATCCT
TGAGAGTTTTCGCCCCGAAGAACGTTTTCCAATGATGAGCACTTTTAAAGTTCTGCTATGTGGCGCGGTA
TTATCCCGTATTGACGCCGGGCAAGAGCAACTCGGTCGCCGCATACACTATTCTCAGAATGACTTGGTTG
AGTACTCACCAGTCACAGAAAAGCATCTTACGGATGGCATGACAGTAAGAGAATTATGCAGTGCTGCCAT
AACCATGAGTGATAACACTGCGGCCAACTTACTTCTGACAACGATCGGAGGACCGAAGGAGCTAACCGCT
TTTTTGCACAACATGGGGGATCATGTAACTCGCCTTGATCGTTGGGAACCGGAGCTGAATGAAGCCATAC
CAAACGACGAGCGTGACACCACGATGCCTGTAGCAATGGCAACAACGTTGCGCAAACTATTAACTGGCGA
ACTACTTACTCTAGCTTCCCGGCAACAATTAATAGACTGGATGGAGGCGGATAAAGTTGCAGGACCACTT
CTGCGCTCGGCCCTTCCGGCTGGCTGGTTTATTGCTGATAAATCTGGAGCCGGTGAGCGTGGGTCTCGCG
GTATCATTGCAGCACTGGGGCCAGATGGTAAGCCCTCCCGTATCGTAGTTATCTACACGACGGGGAGTCA
GGCAACTATGGATGAACGAAATAGACAGATCGCTGAGATAGGTGCCTCACTGATTAAGCATTGGTAACTG
TCAGACCAAGTTTACTCATATATACTTTAGATTGATTTAAAACTTCATTTTTAATTTAAAAGGATCTAGG
TGAAGATCCTTTTTGATAATCTCATGACCAAAATCCCTTAACGTGAGTTTTCGTTCCACTGAGCGTCAGA
CCCCGTAGAAAAGATCAAAGGATCTTCTTGAGATCCTTTTTTTCTGCGCGTAATCTGCTGCTTGCAAACA
AAAAAACCACCGCTACCAGCGGTGGTTTGTTTGCCGGATCAAGAGCTACCAACTCTTTTTCCGAAGGTAA
CTGGCTTCAGCAGAGCGCAGATACCAAATACTGTTCTTCTAGTGTAGCCGTAGTTAGGCCACCACTTCAA
GAACTCTGTAGCACCGCCTACATACCTCGCTCTGCTAATCCTGTTACCAGTGGCTGCTGCCAGTGGCGAT
AAGTCGTGTCTTACCGGGTTGGACTCAAGACGATAGTTACCGGATAAGGCGCAGCGGTCGGGCTGAACGG
GGGGTTCGTGCACACAGCCCAGCTTGGAGCGAACGACCTACACCGAACTGAGATACCTACAGCGTGAGCT
ATGAGAAAGCGCCACGCTTCCCGAAGGGAGAAAGGCGGACAGGTATCCGGTAAGCGGCAGGGTCGGAACA
GGAGAGCGCACGAGGGAGCTTCCAGGGGGAAACGCCTGGTATCTTTATAGTCCTGTCGGGTTTCGCCACC
TCTGACTTGAGCGTCGATTTTTGTGATGCTCGTCAGGGGGGCGGAGCCTATGGAAAAACGCCAGCAACGC
GGCCTTTTTACGGTTCCTGGCCTTTTGCTGGCCTTTTGCTCACATGTTCTTTCCTGCGTTATCCCCTGAT
TCTGTGGATAACCGTATTACCGCCTTTGAGTGAGCTGATACCGCTCGCCGCAGCCGAACGACCGAGCGCA
GCGAGTCAGTGAGCGAGGAAGCGGAAGAGCGCCCAATACGCAAACCGCCTCTCCCCGCGCGTTGGCCGAT
TCATTAATGCAGCTGGCACGACAGGTTTCCCGACTGGAAAGCGGGCAGTGAGCGCAACGCAATTAATGTG
AGTTAGCTCACTCATTAGGCACCCCAGGCTTTACACTTTATGCTTCCGGCTCGTATGTTGTGTGGAATTG
TGAGCGGATAACAATTTCACACAGGAAACAGCTATGACCATGATTACGCCAAGCGCGCAATTAACCCTCA
CTAAAGGGAACAAAAGCTGGAGCTGCAAGC
