>Addgene plasmid #142883 | TFORF1896 | depositor partial sequence | sequence record 280787 | Insert
ACCGCCACCATGGCAACCATAGAAGAAATTGCACATCAAATTATTGAACAACAGATGGGAGAGATTGTTA
CAGAGCAGCAAACTGGGCAGAAAATCCAGATTGTGACAGCACTTGATCATAATACCCAAGGCAAGCAGTT
CATTCTGACAAATCACGACGGCTCTACTCCAAGCAAAGTCATTCTGGCCAGGCAAGATTCCACTCCGGGA
AAAGTTTTCCTTACAACTCCAGATGCAGCAGGTGTCAACCAGTTATTTTTTACCACTCCTGATCTGTCTG
CACAACACCTGCAGCTCCTAACAGATAATTCTCCAGACCAAGGACCAAATAAGGTTTTTGATCTTTGCGT
AGTATGTGGAGACAAAGCATCAGGACGTCATTATGGAGCAGTAACTTGTGAAGGCTGCAAAGGATTTTTT
AAAAGAAGCATCCGAAAAAATTTAGTATATTCATGTCGAGGATCAAAGGATTGTATTATTAATAAGCACC
ACCGAAACCGCTGTCAATACTGCAGGTTACAGAGATGTATTGCGTTTGGAATGAAGCAAGACTCTGTCCA
ATGTGAAAGAAAACCCATTGAAGTATCACGAGAAAAATCTTCCAACTGTGCCGCTTCAACAGAAAAAATC
TATATCCGAAAGGACCTTCGTAGCCCATTAACTGCAACTCCAACTTTTGTAACAGATAGTGAAAGTACAA
GGTCAACAGGACTGTTAGATTCAGGAATGTTCATGAATATTCATCCATCTGGAGTAAAAACTGAGTCAGC
TGTGCTGATGACATCAGATAAGGCTGAATCATGTCAGGGAGATTTAAGTACATTGGCCAATGTGGTTACA
TCATTAGCGAATCTTGGAAAAACTAAAGATCTTTCTCAAAATAGTAATGAAATGTCTATGATTGAAAGCT
TAAGCAATGATGATACCTCTTTGTGTGAATTTCAAGAAATGCAGACCAACGGTGATGTTTCAAGGGCATT
TGACACTCTTGCAAAAGCATTGAATCCTGGAGAGAGCACAGCCTGCCAGAGCTCAGTAGCGGGCATGGAA
GGAAGTGTACACCTAATCACTGGAGATTCAAGCATAAATTACACCGAAAAAGAGGGGCCACTTCTCAGCG
ATTCACATGTAGCTTTCAGGCTCACCATGCCTTCTCCTATGCCTGAGTACCTGAATGTGCACTACATTGG
GGAGTCTGCCTCCAGACTGCTGTTCTTATCAATGCACTGGGCACTTTCGATTCCTTCTTTCCAGGCTCTA
GGGCAAGAAAACAGCATATCACTGGTGAAAGCTTACTGGAATGAACTTTTTACTCTTGGTCTTGCCCAGT
GCTGGCAAGTGATGAATGTAGCAACTATATTAGCAACATTTGTCAATTGTCTTCACAATAGTCTTCAACA
AGATAAAATGTCAACAGAAAGAAGAAAATTATTGATGGAGCACATCTTCAAACTACAGGAGTTTTGTAAC
AGCATGGTTAAACTCTGCATTGATGGATACGAATATGCCTACCTGAAGGCAATAGTACTCTTCAGTCCAG
ATCATCCAAGCCTAGAAAACATGGAACAGATAGAGAAATTTCAGGAAAAGGCTTATGTGGAATTCCAAGA
TTATATAACCAAAACATATCCAGATGACACCTACAGGTTATCCAGACTACTACTCAGATTGCCAGCTTTA
AGACTGATGAATGCTACCATCACTGAAGAATTGTTTTTCAAAGGTCTCATTGGCAATATACGAATTGACA
GTGTTATCCCACATATTTTGAAAATGGAGCCTGCAGATTATAACTCTCAAATAATTGGTCACAGCATTTA
GTAATGAACTAGTCCGTAACTTGAAAGTATTTCGATTTCTTGGCTTTATATATCTTGTGGAAAGGACGAT
CTGGTCAGAAAGGGTCACATCCG
