>Addgene plasmid #142883 | TFORF1896 | depositor partial sequence | sequence record 280788 | Barcode
TCTGGTCAGAAAGGGTCACATCCG
